>Addgene plasmid #14712 | EMSV-myogenin (puro) | addgene full sequence | sequence record 200881 | Addgene NGS Result
AACCGCCTCTCCCCGCGCGTTGGCCGATTCATTAATGCAGCTGGCACGACAGGTTTCCCGACTGGAAAGC
GGGCAGTGAGCGCAACGCAATTAATGTGAGTTAGCTCACTCATTAGGCACCCCAGGCTTTACACTTTATG
CTTCCGGCTCGTATGTTGTGTGGAATTGTGAGCGGATAACAATTTCACACAGGAAACAGCTATGACCATG
ATTACGCCAAGCTCGAAATTAACCCTCACTAAAGGGAACAAAAGCTTGGAAAAGTTCAGATCAAGGTCAG
GAACAAAGAAACAGCTGAATACCAAACAGGATATCTGTGGTAAGCGGTTCCTGCCCCGGCTCAGGGCCAA
GAACAGATGAGACAGCTGAGTGATGGGCCAAACAGGATATCTGTGGTAAGCAGTTCCTGCCCCGGCTCGG
GGCCAAGAACAGATGGTCCCCAGATGCGGTCCAGCCCTCAGCAGTTTCTAGTGAATCATCAGATGTTTCC
AGGGTGCCCCAAGGACCTGAAAATGACCCTGTACCTTATTTGAACTAACCAATCAGTTCGCTTCTCGCTT
CTGTTCGCGCGCTTCCGCTCTCCGAGCTCAATAAAAGAGCCCACAACCCCTCACTCGGCGCGCCAGTCTT
CCGATAGACTGCGTCGCCCCAGATCCCCGGGCGAGCTCGAATTCCGGCCAGTGGAAGGAACAAGTCTTTT
CCGACCTGATGGAGCTGTATGAAACATCCCCCTATTTCTACCAGGAGCCCCACTTCTATGACGGGGAAAA
CTACCTTCCTGTCCACCTTCAGGGCTTCGAGCCCCCGGGCTATGAGCGGACCGAGCTCAGCTTAAGCCCG
GAAGCCCGAGGGCCCCTAGAAGAAAAGGGACTGGGGACCCCTGAGCATTGTCCAGGCCAGTGCCTGCCCT
GGGCGTGTAAGGTGTGTAAGAGGAAGTCTGTGTCTGTGGACCGGCGGAGGGCAGCCACACTGAGGGAGAA
GCGCAGGCTCAAGAAAGTGAATGAGGCCTTCGAGGCTCTGAAGAGAAGCACCCTGCTCAACCCCAACCAG
CGGCTGCCTAAGGTGGAGATCCTGCGCAGTGCCATCCAGTACATTGAGCGCCTACAGGCCTTGCTCAGCT
CCCTCAACCAGGAGGAGCGCGATCTCCGCTACCGAGGCGGGGGCGGGCCCCAGCCGGTGGTACCCAGTGA
ATGCAACTCCCACAGCGCCTCCTGCAGTCCGGAGTGGGGCAATGCACTGGAGTTTGGTCCCAACCCAGGA
GATCATTTGCTCGCAGCTGACCCTACAGGTGCCCACAACCTGCACTCCCTTACGTCCATCGTGGACAGCA
TCACGGTGGAGGATATGTCTGTCACCTTCCCAGATGAAACCATGCCCAACTGAGATTGTCTGCCAGGCTG
GGTGTGCATGGGAGCCCCTGAGTTGGTGTCAGACGCCACCACTTCTGCAGCAGGGGCCTTTTAAGTGGGG
CTGTCCTGGTGCCCAGAAAACAGCCCTGGGCTGCCACAAGCCAGACTACCCACCGTCCATTCACATAAGA
CTAACACCCAGCCCAGCAAGGGAATTTAACTGACTCCTTAAAGCAGAGAGTATCCCCTTCCAAGGAGAGA
AAGATGGAGTCCAGAGAGCCCCCTTGTTAATGCCCCTCAACGGGGCAAACTCAGGAGCTTCCTTTTTTTT
TTCTTCATAATGCGCCTCTAATTCCACCCCCCAAATGAGACAGTTTGAGAGACAGTGAGTGCCCCGACCG
GGACAAGTGTGCACATCTGTTCGACTCTCTTCCTGATGCCAGTGGCTGGGCTGGGCCTGCCCTGAGATGA
GAGAGAAGGGAGGGAACGATAGGGTTCCAAAGTCTCTGGGGGGCAAGCATTTGCAGTGGATATTGGGAAC
CTTCCAGTGCTTTGTGTATTGTTTATTGTTGTGTGTGTTGTTTGTAAAGCTGTCATCTGACCAAGGTCTC
CTGTGCTGATGCCAGGGACAGGCAGGGAAGGGGGTGGGGGCTCTTGGGGTGACTTCTTTTGTTAACTAAG
CATTGTGTGGTTTTGCCAATTTTTTTTGTAATTTTTTTGCTAACTTATTTGGATTTCCTTTTTTAAAAAA
TGAATAAAGACCGGTTGCTATCAAAAAAGGAATTCGAGCTCGCCCGGGGATCCAGACATGATAAGATACA
TTGATGAGTTTGGACAAACCACAACTAGAATGCAGTGAAAAAAATGCTTTATTTGTGAAATTTGTGATGC
TATTGCTTTATTTGTAACCATTATAAGCTGCAATAAACAAGTTAACAACAACAATTGCATTCATTTTATG
TTTCAGGTTCAGGGGGAGGTGTGGGAGGTTTTTTAAAGCAAGTAAAACCTCTACAAATGTGGTATGGCTG
ATTATGATCCTCTAGAGTCGAGCCCAAGCTTGCATGCCTGCAGGTCGACCAGCTTCTGATGGAATTAGAA
CTTGGCAAAACAATACTGAGAATGAAGTGTATGTGGAACAGAGGCTGCTGATCTCGTTCTTCAGGCTATG
AAACTGACACATTTGGAAACCACAGTACTTAGAACCACAAAGTGGGAATCAAGAGAAAAACAATGATCCC
ACGAGAGATCTATAGATCTATAGATCATGAGTGGGAGGAATGAGCTGGCCCTTAATTTGGTTTTGCTTGT
TTAAATTATGATATCCAACTATGAAACATTATCATAAAGCAATAGTAAAGAGCCTTCAGTAAAGAGCAGG
CATTTATCTAATCCCACCCCACCCCCACCCCCGTAGCTCCAATCCTTCCATTCAAAATGTAGGTACTCTG
TTCTCACCCTTCTTAACAAAGTATGACAGGAAAAACTTCCATTTTAGTGGACATCTTTATTGTTTAATAG
ATCATCAATTTCTGCATCCCGGGGATCTGATATCATCGATGCATGGGGTCGTGCGCTCCTTTCGGTCGGG
CGCTGCGGGTCGTGGGGCGGGCGTCAGGCACCGGGCTTGCGGGTCATGCACCAGGTGCGCGGTCCTTCGG
GCACCTCGACGTCGGCGGTGACGGTGAAGCCGAGCCGCTCGTAGAAGGGGAGGTTGCGGGGCGCGGAGGT
CTCCAGGAAGGCGGGCACCCCGGCGCGCTCGGCCGCCTCCACTCCGGGGAGCACGACGGCGCTGCCCAGA
CCCTTGCCCTGGTGGTCGGGCGAGACGCCGACGGTGGCCAGGAACCACGCGGGCTCCTTGGGCCGGTGCG
GCGCCAGGAGGCCTTCCATCTGTTGCTGCGCGGCCAGCCGGGAACCGCTCAACTCGGCCATGCGCGGGCC
GATCTCGGCGAACACCGCCCCCGCTTCGACGCTCTCCGGCGTGGTCCAGACCGCCACCGCGGCGCCGTCG
TCCGCGACCCACACCTTGCCGATGTCGAGCCCGACGCGCGTGAGGAAGAGTTCTTGCAGCTCGGTGACCC
GCTCGATGTGGCGGTCCGGATCGACGGTGTGGCGCGTGGCGGGGTAGTCGGCGAACGCGGCGGCGAGGGT
GCGTACGGCCCTGGGGACGTCGTCGCGGGTGGCGAGGCGCACCGTGGGCTTGTACTCGGTCATGGTAAGC
TTCAGCTGCTCGAGATCTAGATGGATGCAGGTCGAAAGGCCCGGAGATGAGGAAGAGGAGAACAGCGCGG
CAGACGTGCGCTTTTGAAGCGTGCAGAATGCCGGGCCTCCGGAGGACCTTCGGGCGCCCGCCCCGCCCCT
GAGCCCGCCCCTGAGCCCGCCCCCGGACCCACCCCTTCCCAGCCTCTGAGCCCAGAAAGCGAAGGAGCAA
AGCTGCTATTGGCCGCTGCCCCAAAGGCCTACCCGCTTCCATTGCTCAGCGGTGCTGTCCATCTGCACGA
GACTAGTGAGACGTGCTACTTCCATTTGTCACGTCCTGCACGACGCGAGCTGCGGGGCGGGGGGGAACTT
CCTGACTAGGGGAGGAGTAGAAGGTGGCGCGAAGGGGCCACCAAAGAACGGAGCCGGTTGGCGCCTACCG
GTGGATGTGGAATGTGTGCGAGGCCAGAGGCCACTTGTGTAGCGCCAAGTGCCCAGCGGGGCTGCTAAAG
CGCATGCTCCAGACTGCCTTGGGAAAAGCGCCTCCCCTACCCGGTAGAATTTCGAGGTCGACTCTAGAGG
ATCCCCGGGTACCGAGCTCGAATTAATTCGCCCTATAGTGAGTCGTATTACAATTCACTGGCCGTCGTTT
TACAACGTCGTGACTGGGAAAACCCTGGCGTTACCCAACTTAATCGCCTTGCAGCACATCCCCCTTTCGC
CAGCTGGCGTAATAGCGAAGAGGCCCGCACCGATCGCCCTTCCCAACAGTTGCGCAGCCTGAATGGCGAA
TGG
[124 nt withheld, positions 4344-4467]
C
[91 nt withheld, positions 4469-4559]
A
[49 nt withheld, positions 4561-4609]
CCTTTGACGTTGGAGTCCACGTTCTTT
[37 nt withheld, positions 4637-4673]
ACCCTATCTCGGTCTATTCTTTTGATTTATAAGGGATTTTGCCGATTTCGGCCTATTGGTTAAAAAATGA
GCTGATTTAACAAAAATTTAACGCGAATTTTAACAAAATATTAACGCTTACAATTTCCTGATGCGGTATT
TTCTCCTTACGCATCTGTGCGGTATTTCACACCGCATATGGTGCACTCTCAGTACAATCTGCTCTGATGC
CGCATAGTTAAGCCAGCCCCGACACCCGCCAACACCCGCTGACGCGCCCTGACGGGCTTGTCTGCTCCCG
GCATCCGCTTACAGACAAGCTGTGACCGTCTCCGGGAGCTGCATGTGTCAGAGGTTTTCACCGTCATCAC
CGAAACGCGCGAGACGAAAGGGCCTCGTGATACGCCTATTTTTATAGGTTAATGTCATGATAATAATGGT
TTCTTAGACGTCAGGTGGCACTTTTCGGGGAAATGTGCGCGGAACCCCTATTTGTTTATTTTTCTAAATA
CATTCAAATATGTATCCGCTCATGAGACAATAACCCTGATAAATGCTTCAATAATATTGAAAAAGGAAGA
GTATGAGTATTCAACATTTCCGTGTCGCCCTTATTCCCTTTTTTGCGGCATTTTGCCTTCCTGTTTTTGC
TCACCCAGAAACGCTGGTGAAAGTAAAAGATGCTGAAGATCAGTTGGGTGCACGAGTGGGTTACATCGAA
CTGGATCTCAACAGCGGTAAGATCCTTGAGAGTTTTCGCCCCGAAGAACGTTTTCCAATGATGAGCACTT
TTAAAGTTCTGCTATGTGGCGCGGTATTATCCCGTATTGACGCCGGGCAAGAGCAACTCGGTCGCCGCAT
ACACTATTCTCAGAATGACTTGGTTGAGTACTCACCAGTCACAGAAAAGCATCTTACGGATGGCATGACA
GTAAGAGAATTATGCAGTGCTGCCATAACCATGAGTGATAACACTGCGGCCAACTTACTTCTGACAACGA
TCGGAGGACCGAAGGAGCTAACCGCTTTTTTGCACAACATGGGGGATCATGTAACTCGCCTTGATCGTTG
GGAACCGGAGCTGAATGAAGCCATACCAAACGACGAGCGTGACACCACGATGCCTGTAGCAATGGCAACA
ACGTTGCGCAAACTATTAACTGGCGAACTACTTACTCTAGCTTCCCGGCAACAATTAATAGACTGGATGG
AGGCGGATAAAGTTGCAGGACCACTTCTGCGCTCGGCCCTTCCGGCTGGCTGGTTTATTGCTGATAAATC
TGGAGCCGGTGAGCGTGGGTCTCGCGGTATCATTGCAGCACTGGGGCCAGATGGTAAGCCCTCCCGTATC
GTAGTTATCTACACGACGGGGAGTCAGGCAACTATGGATGAACGAAATAGACAGATCGCTGAGATAGGTG
CCTCACTGATTAAGCATTGGTAACTGTCAGACCAAGTTTACTCATATATACTTTAGATTGATTTAAAACT
TCATTTTTAATTTAAAAGGATCTAGGTGAAGATCCTTTTTGATAATCTCATGACCAAAATCCCTTAACGT
GAGTTTTCGTTCCACTGAGCGTCAGACCCCGTAGAAAAGATCAAAGGATCTTCTTGAGATCCTTTTTTTC
TGCGCGTAATCTGCTGCTTGCAAACAAAAAAACCACCGCTACCAGCGGTGGTTTGTTTGCCGGATCAAGA
GCTACCAACTCTTTTTCCGAAGGTAACTGGCTTCAGCAGAGCGCAGATACCAAATACTGTTCTTCTAGTG
TAGCCGTAGTTAGGCCACCACTTCAAGAACTCTGTAGCACCGCCTACATACCTCGCTCTGCTAATCCTGT
TACCAGTGGCTGCTGCCAGTGGCGATAAGTCGTGTCTTACCGGGTTGGACTCAAGACGATAGTTACCGGA
TAAGGCGCAGCGGTCGGGCTGAACGGGGGGTTCGTGCACACAGCCCAGCTTGGAGCGAACGACCTACACC
GAACTGAGATACCTACAGCGTGAGCTATGAGAAAGCGCCACGCTTCCCGAAGGGAGAAAGGCGGACAGGT
ATCCGGTAAGCGGCAGGGTCGGAACAGGAGAGCGCACGAGGGAGCTTCCAGGGGGAAACGCCTGGTATCT
TTATAGTCCTGTCGGGTTTCGCCACCTCTGACTTGAGCGTCGATTTTTGTGATGCTCGTCAGGGGGGCGG
AGCCTATGGAAAAACGCCAGCAACGCGGCCTTTTTACGGTTCCTGGCCTTTTGCTGGCCTTTTGCTCACA
TGTTCTTTCCTGCGTTATCCCCTGATTCTGTGGATAACCGTATTACCGCCTTTGAGTGAGCTGATACCGC
TCGCCGCAGCCGAACGACCGAGCGCAGCGAGTCAGTGAGCGAGGAAGCGGAAGAGCGCCCAATACGCA
Features (pLannotate 1.2.2; 22 found; start..end, strand, type, name):
     92..113     +  protein_bind   CAP binding site: CAP binding activates transcription in the presence of cAMP. E. coli catabolite activator protein
    128..158     +  promoter       lac promoter: promoter for the E. coli lac operon
    166..182     +  protein_bind   lac operator: The lac repressor binds to the lac operator to inhibit transcription in E. coli. This inhibition can be relieved by adding lactose or isopropyl-β-D-thiogalactopyranoside (IPTG). lac repressor encoded by lacI
    227..245     +  promoter       T3 promoter: promoter for bacteriophage T3 RNA polymerase
    259..649     +  LTR            5' LTR (fragment): long terminal repeat from Moloney murine sarcoma virus
    709..1380    +  CDS            Myog: MYOG_MOUSE - Experimental evidence at protein level: Swiss-Prot protein existence level 1. Acts as a transcriptional activator that promotes transcription of muscle-specific target genes and plays a role in muscle differentiation, cell cycle exit and muscle atrophy. Essential for the development of functional embryonic skeletal fiber muscle differentiation. However is dispensable for postnatal skeletal muscle growth; phosphorylation by CAMK2G inhibits its transcriptional activity in respons to muscle activity. Required for the recruitment of the FACT complex to muscle-specific promoter regions
   2149..2283    -  polyA_signal   SV40 poly(A) signal: SV40 polyadenylation signal
   2306..2389    -  CDS            large T antigen (fragment): large T antigen from SV40 (simian virus 40)
   2406..2429    -  misc_feature   MCS (fragment): pUC18/19 multiple cloning site
   2434..2886    -  polyA_signal   PGK poly(A) signal: mouse phosphoglycerate kinase 1 polyadenylation signal
   2964..3563    -  CDS            PuroR: puromycin N-acetyltransferase; pac from Streptomyces alboniger; confers resistance to puromycin
   3603..4102    -  promoter       PGK promoter: mouse phosphoglycerate kinase 1 promoter
   4115..4154    -  misc_feature   MCS (fragment): pUC18/19 multiple cloning site
   4162..4180    -  promoter       T7 promoter: promoter for bacteriophage T7 RNA polymerase
   4183..4340    +  CDS            lacZα (fragment): LacZα fragment of β-galactosidase; lacZ fragment
   4344..4772    +  rep_origin     f1 ori (sequence partly withheld): f1 bacteriophage origin of replication; arrow indicates direction of (+) strand synthesis
   4800..4899    -  misc_feature   bom (fragment): basis of mobility region from pBR322
   5001..5036    -  CDS            rop (fragment): Rop protein, which maintains plasmids at low copy number; rop
   5131..5235    +  promoter       AmpR promoter: bla
   5236..6096    +  CDS            AmpR: β-lactamase; bla; confers resistance to ampicillin, carbenicillin, and related antibiotics
   6267..6855    +  rep_origin     ori: high-copy-number ColE1/pMB1/pBR322/pUC origin of replication
   7038..79      +  CDS            lacI (fragment) (across the origin): lac repressor; lacI; The lac repressor binds to the lac operator to inhibit transcription in E. coli. This inhibition can be relieved by adding lactose or isopropyl-β-D-thiogalactopyranoside (IPTG).
