[The description below was written by a language model from this plasmid's Addgene catalogue record and pLannotate feature annotations shown in this document.]
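Description:
EMSV-myogenin (puro) is a mammalian expression plasmid that places a myogenin cDNA under the control of a Moloney murine sarcoma virus long terminal repeat, the defining promoter element of the EMSV backbone. The catalogue lists the insert as rat (R. norvegicus) Myog of about 1.7 kb. The automated annotation finds a coding region of roughly 670 nt immediately downstream of the LTR fragment and matches it to the mouse myogenin protein entry, which probably reflects close conservation between the rodent orthologues rather than a conflict. The remainder of the insert is presumably untranslated cDNA sequence. An SV40 polyadenylation signal, next to a small large T antigen remnant, lies downstream of the insert. It is annotated on the opposite strand, so the record does not make clear exactly how the myogenin transcript is terminated.

A separate cassette in reverse orientation carries the puromycin N-acetyltransferase gene driven by the mouse PGK promoter and ended by the PGK poly(A) signal, allowing puromycin selection of stably transfected mammalian cells. The bacterial portion is a phagemid-type backbone with a high-copy ColE1/pUC origin, the β-lactamase gene for ampicillin selection, an f1 origin, flanking T3 and T7 promoters, and leftover lac promoter/operator, lacZα, lacI, rop and bom fragments. The sequenced plasmid is 7,051 nt, consistent with the listed backbone and insert sizes.

Myogenin is a muscle-specific transcriptional activator that promotes differentiation and cell cycle exit. The plasmid is therefore suited to forced myogenin expression in cultured cells for studies of myogenic regulation, in line with the associated publication on the molecular control of myogenesis.
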