Addgene plasmid #14712: EMSV-myogenin (puro)
Depositing lab: Michael Rudnicki. Depositing organization: Ottawa Hospital Research Institute. Publication: The molecular regulation of myogenesis. Sabourin LA, Rudnicki MA. Clin Genet. 2000 Jan . 57(1):16-25. 10.1034/j.1399-0004.2000.570103.x PubMed 10733231.
Backbone
  Vector backbone: EMSV
  Backbone size w/o insert (bp): 5300
  Vector type: Mammalian Expression
  Selectable markers: Puromycin
Growth in bacteria
  Bacterial resistance: Ampicillin, 100 μg/mL
  Growth temperature: 37°C
  Growth strain: DH5alpha
  Copy number: High Copy
Gene/Insert
  Gene/Insert name: myogenin
  Species: R. norvegicus (rat)
  Insert size (bp): 1700
  Entrez Gene: Myog
  Cloning method: Restriction Enzyme
  Sequencing primers: 5′ na
Terms and licenses: Academic/Nonprofit Terms; Industry Terms: Not Available to Industry
How to cite: EMSV-myogenin (puro) was a gift from Michael Rudnicki (Addgene plasmid # 14712 ; http://n2t.net/addgene:14712 ; RRID:Addgene_14712)
