>Addgene plasmid #14712 | EMSV-myogenin (puro) | depositor partial sequence | sequence record 8143 | Author sequence
GTCGACCTGCAGGCATGCAAGCTTGGGCTCGACTCTAGAGGATCATAATCATGCCATACCACATTTGTAG
AGGTTTTACTTGCTTTAAAAAACCTCCCACACCTCCCCCTGAACCTGAAACATAAAATGAATGCAATTGT
TGTTGTTAACTTGTTTATTGCAGCTTATAATGGTTACAAATAAAGCAATAGCATCACAAATTTCACAAAT
AAAGCATTTTTTTCACTGCATTCTAGTTGTGGTTTGTCCAAACTCATCAATGTATCTTATCATGTCTGGA
TCCCCGGGCGAGCTCGGAATTCGATAGCAACCGGTCTTTATTCATTTTTTAAAAAANNAAATCCAAATAA
GTTAGCAAAAAAATTACAAAAAAANTTGGCAAAACCACACAATGCTTAGTTAACANAAGAAGTCACCCCA
AGAGCCCCCACCCCCTTCCCTGCCTGTCCCTGGCATCAGCACAGGAGACCTTGGTCAGATGACAGCTTTA
CAAACAACACACACAACAATAAACAATACACAAAGCACTGGAAGGTTCCCAATATCCACTGCAAATGCTT
GCCCCCCAGAGACTTTGGAACCCTATCGTTCCCTCCCTTCTCTCTCATCTCAGGGCAGGCCCAGCCCAGC
CACTGGCATCAGGAAGAGAGTCGAACAGATGTGCACACTTGTCCCGGTCGGGGCACTCACTGTCTCTCAA
ACTGTCTCATTTGGGGGGTGGAATTAGAGGCGCATTATGAAGAAAAAAAAAAGGAAGCTCCTGAGTTTGC
CCCGTTGAGGGGCATTAACAAGGGGGCTCTCTGGACTCCATCTTTCTCTCCTTGGAAGGGGATACTCTCT
GCTTTAAGGAGTCAGTTAAATTCCCTTGCTGGGCTGGGTGTTAGTCTTATGTGAATGGACGGTGGGTAGT
CTGGCTTGTGGCAGCCCAGGGCTGTTTTCTGGGCACCAGGACAGCCCCACTTAAAAGGCCCCTGCTGCAG
AAGTGGTGGCGTCTGACACCAACTCAGGGGCTCCCATGCACACCCAGCCTGGCAGACAATCTCAGTTGGG
CATGGTTTCGTCTGGGAAGGTGACAGACATATCCTCCACCGTGATGCTGTCCACGATGGACGTAAGGGAG
TGCAGGTTGTGGGCACCTGTAGGGTCAGCTGCGAGCAAATGATCTCCTGGGTTGGGACCAAACTCCAGTG
CATTGCCCCACTCCGGACTGCAGGAGGCGCTGTGGGAGTTGCATTCACTGGGTACCACCGGCTGGGGCCC
GCCCCCGCCTCGGTAGCGGAGATCGCGCTCCTCCTGGTTGAGGGAGCTGAGCAAGGCCTGTAGGCGCTCA
ATGTACTGGATGGCACTGCGCAGGATCTCCACCTTAGGCAGCCGCTGGTTGGGGTTGAGCAGGGTGCTTC
TCTTCAGAGCCTCGAAGGCCTCATTCACTTTCTTGAGCCTGCGCTTCTCCCTCAGTGTGGCTGCCCTCCG
CCGGTCCACAGACACAGACTTCCTCTTACACACCTTACACGCCCAGGGCAGGCACTGGCCTGGACAATGC
TCAGGGGTCCCCAGTCCCTTTTCTTCTAGGGGCCCTCGGGCTTCCGGGCTTAAGCTGAGCTCGGTCCGCT
CATAGCCCGGGGGCTCGAAGCCCTGAAGGTGGACAGGAAGGTAGTTTTCCCCGTCATAGAAGTGGGGCTC
CTGGTAGAAATAGGGGGATGTTTCATACAGCTCCATCAGGTCGGAAAAGACTTGTTCCTTCCACTGGCCG
GAATTC
