>Addgene plasmid #14712 | EMSV-myogenin (puro) | addgene partial sequence | sequence record 21239 | EBV-rev 5'-GTGGTTTGTCCAAACTCATC-3'
CGAGCTCGAATTCCTTTTTTGATAGCAACCGGGTCTTTATTCATTTTTTAAAAAAGGAAATCCAAATAAG
TTAGCAAAAAAATTACAAAAAAAATTGGCAAAACCACACAATGCTTAGTTAACAAAAGAAGTCACCCCAA
GAGCCCCCACCCCCTTCCCTGCCTGTCCCTGGCATCAGCACAGGAGACCTTGGTCAGATGACAGCTTTAC
AAACAACACACACAACAATAAACAATACACAAAGCACTGGAAGGTTCCCAATATCCACTGCAAATGCTTG
CCCCCCAGAGACTTTGGAACCCTATCGTTCCCTCCCTTCTCTCTCATCTCAGGGCAGGCCCAGCCCAGCC
ACTGGCATCAGGAAGAGAGTCGAACAGATGTGCACACTTGTCCCGGTCGGGGCACTCACTGTCTCTCAAA
CTGTCTCATTTGGGGGGTGGAATTAGAGGCGCATTATGAAGAAAAAAAAAAGGAAGCTCCTGAGTTTGCC
CCGTTGAGGGGCATTAACAAGGGGGCTCTCTGGACTCCATCTTTCTCTCCTTGGAAGGGGATACTCTCTG
CTTTAAGGAGTCAGTTAAATTCCCTTGCTGGGCTGGGTGTTAGTCTTATGTGAATGGACGGTGGGTAGTC
TGGCTTGTGGCACCCCAGGGCTGTTTTCTGGGCACCAGGACAGCCCCACTTAAAGGCCCCTGCTGC
