>Addgene plasmid #14712 | EMSV-myogenin (puro) | addgene partial sequence | sequence record 148296 | puro-variant-R 5'-gtgggcttgtactcggtcat-3'
AAGGCCCGGAGATGAGGAAGAGGAGAACAGCGCGGCAGACGTGCGCTTTTGAAGCGTGCAGAATGCCGGG
CCTCCGGAGGACCTTCGGGCGCCCGCCCCGCCCCTGAGCCCGCCCCTGAGCCCGCCCCCGGACCCACCCC
TTCCCAGCCTCTGAGCCCAGAAAGCGAAGGAGCAAAGCTGCTATTGGCCGCTGCCCCAAAGGCCTACCCG
CTTCCATTGCTCAGCGGTGCTGTCCATCTGCACGAGACTAGTGAGACGTGCTACTTCCATTTGTCACGTC
CTGCACGACGCGAGCTGCGGGGCGGGGGGGAACTTCCTGACTAGGGGAGGAGTAGAAGGTGGCGCGAAGG
GGCCACCAAAGAACGGAGCCGGTTGGCGCCTACCGGTGGATGTGGAATGTGTGCGAGGCCAGAGGCCACT
TGTGTAGCGCCAAGTGCCCAGCGGGGCTGCTAAAGCGCATGCTCCAGACTGCCTTGGGAAAAGCGCCTCC
CCTACCCGGTAGAATTTCGAGGTCGACTCTAGAGGATCCCCGGGTACCGAGCTCGAATTAATTCGCCCTA
TAGTGAGTCGTATTACAATTCACTGGCCGTCGTTTTACAACGTCGTGACTGGGAAAACCCTGGCGTTACC
CAACTTAATCGCCTTGCAGCACATCCCCCTTTCGCCAGCTGGCGTAATAGCGAAGAGGCCCGCACCGATC
GCCCTTCCC
