>Addgene plasmid #14712 | EMSV-myogenin (puro) | addgene partial sequence | sequence record 148300 | EBV-rev 5'-GTGGTTTGTCCAAACTCATC-3'
ATTCCTTTTTTGATAGCAACCGGGTCTTTATTCATTTTTTAAAAAAGGAAATCCAAATAAGTTAGCAAAA
AAATTACAAAAAAAATTGGCAAAACCACACAATGCTTAGTTAACAAAAGAAGTCACCCCAAGAGCCCCCA
CCCCCTTCCCTGCCTGTCCCTGGCATCAGCACAGGAGACCTTGGTCAGATGACAGCTTTACAAACAACAC
ACACAACAATAAACAATACACAAAGCACTGGAAGGTTCCCAATATCCACTGCAAATGCTTGCCCCCCAGA
GACTTTGGAACCCTATCGTTCCCTCCCTTCTCTCTCATCTCAGGGCAGGCCCAGCCCAGCCACTGGCATC
AGGAAGAGAGTCGAACAGATGTGCACACTTGTCCCGGTCGGGGCACTCACTGTCTCTCAAACTGTCTCAT
TTGGGGGGTGGAATTAGAGGCGCATTATGAAGAAAAAAAAAAGGAAGCTCCTGAGTTTGCCCCGTTGAGG
GGCATTAACAAGGGGGCTCTCTGGACTCCATCTTTCTCTCCTTGGAAGGGGATACTCTCTGCTTTAAGGA
GTCAGTTAAATTCCCTTGCTGGGCTGGGTGTTAGTCTTATGTGAATGGACGGTGGGTAGTCTGGCTTGTG
GCAGCCCAGGGCTGTTTTCTGGGCACCAGGACAGCCCCACTTAAAAGGCCCCTGCTGCAGAAGTGGTGGC
GTCTGACACCAACTCAGGGGCTCCCATGCACACCCAGCCTGG
