>Addgene plasmid #14712 | EMSV-myogenin (puro) | addgene partial sequence | sequence record 148980 | mPGK-F 5'-cattctgcacgcttcaaaag-3'
TCTTCCTCATCTCCGGGCCTTTCGACCTGCATCCATCTAGATCTCGAGCAGCTGAAGCTTACCATGACCG
AGTACAAGCCCACGGTGCGCCTCGCCACCCGCGACGACGTCCCCAGGGCCGTACGCACCCTCGCCGCCGC
GTTCGCCGACTACCCCGCCACGCGCCACACCGTCGATCCGGACCGCCACATCGAGCGGGTCACCGAGCTG
CAAGAACTCTTCCTCACGCGCGTCGGGCTCGACATCGGCAAGGTGTGGGTCGCGGACGACGGCGCCGCGG
TGGCGGTCTGGACCACGCCGGAGAGCGTCGAAGCGGGGGCGGTGTTCGCCGAGATCGGCCCGCGCATGGC
CGAGTTGAGCGGTTCCCGGCTGGCCGCGCAGCAACAGATGGAAGGCCTCCTGGCGCCGCACCGGCCCAAG
GAGCCCGCGTGGTTCCTGGCCACCGTCGGCGTCTCGCCCGACCACCAGGGCAAGGGTCTGGGCAGCGCCG
TCGTGCTCCCCGGAGTGGAGGCGGCCGAGCGCGCCGGGGTGCCCGCCTTCCTGGAGACCTCCGCGCCCCG
CAACCTCCCCTTCTACGAGCGGCTCGGCTTCACCGTCACCGCCGACGTCGAGGTGCCCGAAGGACCGCGC
ACCTGGTGCATGACCCGCAAGCCCGGTGCCTGACGCCCGCCCCACGACCCGCAGCGCCCGACCGAAAGGA
GCGCACGACCCCATGCATCGATGATATCAGATCCCCGGGATGCAGAAATTGATGATCTATTAAACAATAA
AGATGTCCACTAA
